Addgene plasmid #215112: pTRIPZ-p21-HA(dPCNA)
Purpose: Expresses p21-HA(dPCNA) in mammalian cells from an inducible lentiviral vector.
Depositing lab: Michele Pagano. Depositing organization: NYU Grossman School of Medicine. Publication: CDK-independent role of D-type cyclins in regulating DNA mismatch repair. Rona G, Miwatani-Minter B, Zhang Q, Goldberg HV, Kerzhnerman MA, Howard JB, Simoneschi D, Lane E, Hobbs JW, Sassani E, Wang AA, Keegan S, Laverty DJ, Piett CG, Pongor LS, Xu ML, Andrade J, Thomas A, Sicinski P, Askenazi M, Ueberheide B, Fenyo D, Nagel ZD, Pagano M. Mol Cell. 2024 Feb 29:S1097-2765(24)00129-1. doi: 10.1016/j.molcel.2024.02.010. PubMed 38458201.
Backbone
  Vector backbone: pTRIPZ
  Vector type: Mammalian Expression, Lentiviral
  Selectable markers: Puromycin
Growth in bacteria
  Bacterial resistance: Ampicillin, 100 μg/mL
  Growth temperature: 37°C
  Growth strain: NEB Stable
  Copy number: High Copy
Gene/Insert
  Gene/Insert name: CDKN1A (alt names: CIP1; p21; WAF1)
  Species: H. sapiens (human)
  Mutation: p21(dPCNA) denotes mutations M147A, D149A, F150A.
  Entrez Gene: CDKN1A (a.k.a. CAP20, CDKN1, CIP1, MDA-6, P21, SDI1, WAF1, p21CIP1)
  Promoter: CMV (Tet inducible)
  Tag / fusion protein: HA (C terminal on insert)
  Cloning method: Unknown
  Sequencing primers: 5′ CMV min FWR; 3′ T7
Terms and licenses: Academic/Nonprofit Terms; Industry Terms: Not Available to Industry
How to cite: pTRIPZ-p21-HA(dPCNA) was a gift from Michele Pagano (Addgene plasmid # 215112 ; http://n2t.net/addgene:215112 ; RRID:Addgene_215112)
