[The description below was written by a language model from this plasmid's Addgene catalogue record and pLannotate feature annotations shown in this document.]
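Description:
pTRIPZ-p21-HA(dPCNA) is a doxycycline-inducible, HIV-1-based lentiviral expression plasmid built on the pTRIPZ backbone for delivery into mammalian cells. It is propagated in E. coli through a high-copy ColE1/pUC-type origin with ampicillin selection. The annotation also shows an f1 origin and an EM7-driven bleomycin/Zeocin resistance gene. The viral portion has a truncated 5' LTR, the Ψ packaging signal with a gag fragment, the RRE for Rev-dependent RNA export, the cPPT/CTS, a WPRE to boost transcript expression, and a ΔU3 self-inactivating 3' LTR. This arrangement implies that particles are made with packaging functions supplied in trans. An SV40 promoter with a partial hygromycin resistance fragment lies outside the LTRs in the plasmid backbone and is not listed as a selectable marker.

The payload is human CDKN1A (p21/CIP1/WAF1) with a C-terminal HA tag, placed downstream of a Tet-responsive promoter (tet operators fused to a minimal CMV promoter). The "dPCNA" allele carries the M147A, D149A and F150A substitutions; the name suggests they are meant to abolish PCNA binding, although the record does not say so explicitly. Remnants of the miR-30a flanking sequences from the original pTRIPZ shRNA cassette remain after the insert.

A second, constitutive cassette uses the human UbC promoter to drive rtTA3, which is flanked by loxP511 sites, followed by an EMCV IRES and the puromycin resistance gene. Transduced cells can therefore be selected with puromycin, and they also produce the transactivator that switches on p21-HA(dPCNA) when doxycycline is added. The construct allows regulated expression of this p21 mutant in mammalian cells and was deposited with a study on D-type cyclins and DNA mismatch repair.
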