Features (pLannotate 1.2.2; 38 found; start..end, strand, type, name):
    377..634     +  LTR            5' LTR (truncated): truncated 5' long terminal repeat (LTR) from HIV-1
    681..806     +  misc_feature   HIV-1 Ψ: packaging signal of human immunodeficiency virus type 1
    790..1128    +  CDS            HIV-1 gag (fragment): gag protein from human immunodeficiency virus 1; gag
   1303..1536    +  misc_feature   RRE: The Rev response element (RRE) of HIV-1 allows for Rev-dependent mRNA export from the nucleus to the cytoplasm.
   1913..2013    +  CDS            Rev (fragment): human immunodeficiency virus 1 (HIV-1) Rev protein; rev; enhances nuclear export of unspliced and incompletely spliced viral mRNAs
   2063..2180    +  misc_feature   cPPT/CTS: central polypurine tract and central termination sequence of HIV-1
   2245..2619    -  CDS            BleoR: antibiotic-binding protein; Sh ble from Streptoalloteichus hindustanus; confers resistance to bleomycin, phleomycin, and Zeocin™
   2639..2686    -  promoter       EM7 promoter: synthetic bacterial promoter&nbsp
   2713..2991    +  promoter       tight TRE promoter (fragment): Tet-responsive promoter PTight, consisting of seven tet operator sequences followed by the minimal CMV promoter
   3005..3498    +  CDS            p21 (fragment): human cyclin-dependent kinase inhibitor 1A; Homo sapiens CDKN1A; mediates p53-dependent arrest in the G1 phase of the cell cycle
   3531..3556    +  ncRNA          5' miR-30a (fragment): sequence upstream of the 71-nt precursor of the human miR-30a microRNA (Zeng et al., 2002) miRNA
   3640..3752    +  ncRNA          3' miR-30a: sequence downstream of the 71-nt precursor of the human miR-30a microRNA (Zeng et al., 2002) miRNA
   3847..3865    -  promoter       T7 promoter: promoter for bacteriophage T7 RNA polymerase
   3878..5089    +  promoter       UbC promoter: human ubiquitin C promoter
   5102..5135    +  protein_bind   loxP511: Cre-mediated recombination occurs in the 8-bp core sequence (GTATACAT). loxP511 sites are compatible with each other, but incompatible with wild-type loxP sites. Cre recombinase
   5142..5849    +  CDS            rtTA3: reverse tetracycline transactivator 3 activates expression from Tet-responsive promoters in the presence of doxycycline
   5850..5883    +  protein_bind   loxP511: Cre-mediated recombination occurs in the 8-bp core sequence (GTATACAT). loxP511 sites are compatible with each other, but incompatible with wild-type loxP sites. Cre recombinase
   5906..6478    +  misc_feature   IRES: internal ribosome entry site (IRES) of the encephalomyocarditis virus (EMCV)
   6487..7083    +  CDS            PuroR: puromycin N-acetyltransferase; pac from Streptomyces alboniger; confers resistance to puromycin
   7099..7687    +  misc_feature   WPRE: woodchuck hepatitis virus posttranscriptional regulatory element
   7704..7892    +  CDS            nef (fragment): NEF_HV1Z2 - Experimental evidence at protein level: Swiss-Prot protein existence level 1. Extracellular Nef protein targets CD4(+) T-lymphocytes for apoptosis by interacting with CXCR4 surface receptors. From Human immunodeficiency virus type 1 group M subtype D (isolate Z2/CDC-Z34) (HIV-1).
   7894..8127    +  LTR            3' LTR (ΔU3): self-inactivating 3' long terminal repeat (LTR) from HIV-1
   8234..8458    +  polyA_signal   bGH poly(A) signal: bovine growth hormone polyadenylation signal
   8462..8483    +  promoter       SV40 promoter (fragment): SV40 enhancer and early promoter
   8504..8932    +  rep_origin     f1 ori (sequence partly withheld): f1 bacteriophage origin of replication; arrow indicates direction of (+) strand synthesis
   8946..9275    +  promoter       SV40 promoter: SV40 enhancer and early promoter
   9324..10353   +  CDS            HygR (fragment): aminoglycoside phosphotransferase from E. coli; aph(4)-Ia; confers resistance to hygromycin
  10363..10488   +  CDS            ble (fragment): BLE_KLEPN - Experimental evidence at protein level: Swiss-Prot protein existence level 1. Binding protein with a strong affinity to the bleomycin family of antibiotics. Binds to CL990; an antimitotic-antibiotic compound. From Klebsiella pneumoniae.
  10483..10604   +  polyA_signal   SV40 poly(A) signal: SV40 polyadenylation signal
  10675..10697   -  protein_bind   lac operator (fragment): The lac repressor binds to the lac operator to inhibit transcription in E. coli. This inhibition can be relieved by adding lactose or isopropyl-β-D-thiogalactopyranoside (IPTG). lac repressor encoded by lacI
  10701..10731   -  promoter       lac promoter: promoter for the E. coli lac operon
  10746..10767   -  protein_bind   CAP binding site: CAP binding activates transcription in the presence of cAMP. E. coli catabolite activator protein
  10780..10872   -  CDS            lacI (fragment): lac repressor; lacI; The lac repressor binds to the lac operator to inhibit transcription in E. coli. This inhibition can be relieved by adding lactose or isopropyl-β-D-thiogalactopyranoside (IPTG).
  11055..11643   -  rep_origin     ori: high-copy-number ColE1/pMB1/pBR322/pUC origin of replication
  11814..12674   -  CDS            AmpR: β-lactamase; bla; confers resistance to ampicillin, carbenicillin, and related antibiotics
  12675..12779   -  promoter       AmpR promoter: bla
  12827..12961   +  polyA_signal   SV40 poly(A) signal: SV40 polyadenylation signal
  13128..329     +  CDS            nef (fragment) (across the origin): NEF_HV1BR - Experimental evidence at protein level: Swiss-Prot protein existence level 1. Extracellular Nef protein targets CD4(+) T-lymphocytes for apoptosis by interacting with CXCR4 surface receptors (PubMed:14990729). From Human immunodeficiency virus type 1 group M subtype B (isolate BRU/LAI) (HIV-1).
>Addgene plasmid #215112 | pTRIPZ-p21-HA(dPCNA) | addgene full sequence | sequence record 426787 | Addgene NGS Result
TGGAAGGGCTAATTCACTCCCAAAGAAGACAAGATATCCTTGATCTGTGGATCTACCACACACAAGGCTA
CTTCCCTGATTAGCAGAACTACACACCAGGGCCAGGGGTCAGATATCCACTGACCTTTGGATGGTGCTAC
AAGCTAGTACCAGTTGAGCCAGATAAGGTAGAAGAGGCCAATAAAGGAGAGAACACCAGCTTGTTACACC
CTGTGAGCCTGCATGGGATGGATGACCCGGAGAGAGAAGTGTTAGAGTGGAGGTTTGACAGCCGCCTAGC
ATTTCATCACGTGGCCCGAGAGCTGCATCCGGAGTACTTCAAGAACTGCTGATATCGAGCTTGCTACAAG
GGACTTTCCGCTGGGGACTTTCCAGGGAGGCGTGGCCTGGGCGGGACTGGGGAGTGGCGAGCCCTCAGAT
CCTGCATATAAGCAGCTGCTTTTTGCCTGTACTGGGTCTCTCTGGTTAGACCAGATCTGAGCCTGGGAGC
TCTCTGGCTAACTAGGGAACCCACTGCTTAAGCCTCAATAAAGCTTGCCTTGAGTGCTTCAAGTAGTGTG
TGCCCGTCTGTTGTGTGACTCTGGTAACTAGAGATCCCTCAGACCCTTTTAGTCAGTGTGGAAAATCTCT
AGCAGTGGCGCCCGAACAGGGACTTGAAAGCGAAAGGGAAACCAGAGGAGCTCTCTCGACGCAGGACTCG
GCTTGCTGAAGCGCGCACGGCAAGAGGCGAGGGGCGGCGACTGGTGAGTACGCCAAAAATTTTGACTAGC
GGAGGCTAGAAGGAGAGAGATGGGTGCGAGAGCGTCAGTATTAAGCGGGGGAGAATTAGATCGCGATGGG
AAAAAATTCGGTTAAGGCCAGGGGGAAAGAAAAAATATAAATTAAAACATATAGTATGGGCAAGCAGGGA
GCTAGAACGATTCGCAGTTAATCCTGGCCTGTTAGAAACATCAGAAGGCTGTAGACAAATACTGGGACAG
CTACAACCATCCCTTCAGACAGGATCAGAAGAACTTAGATCATTATATAATACAGTAGCAACCCTCTATT
GTGTGCATCAAAGGATAGAGATAAAAGACACCAAGGAAGCTTTAGACAAGATAGAGGAAGAGCAAAACAA
AAGTAAGACCACCGCACAGCAAGCGGCCGGCCGCTGATCTTCAGACCTGGAGGAGGAGATATGAGGGACA
ATTGGAGAAGTGAATTATATAAATATAAAGTAGTAAAAATTGAACCATTAGGAGTAGCACCCACCAAGGC
AAAGAGAAGAGTGGTGCAGAGAGAAAAAAGAGCAGTGGGAATAGGAGCTTTGTTCCTTGGGTTCTTGGGA
GCAGCAGGAAGCACTATGGGCGCAGCGTCAATGACGCTGACGGTACAGGCCAGACAATTATTGTCTGGTA
TAGTGCAGCAGCAGAACAATTTGCTGAGGGCTATTGAGGCGCAACAGCATCTGTTGCAACTCACAGTCTG
GGGCATCAAGCAGCTCCAGGCAAGAATCCTGGCTGTGGAAAGATACCTAAAGGATCAACAGCTCCTGGGG
ATTTGGGGTTGCTCTGGAAAACTCATTTGCACCACTGCTGTGCCTTGGAATGCTAGTTGGAGTAATAAAT
CTCTGGAACAGATTTGGAATCACACGACCTGGATGGAGTGGGACAGAGAAATTAACAATTACACAAGCTT
AATACACTCCTTAATTGAAGAATCGCAAAACCAGCAAGAAAAGAATGAACAAGAATTATTGGAATTAGAT
AAATGGGCAAGTTTGTGGAATTGGTTTAACATAACAAATTGGCTGTGGTATATAAAATTATTCATAATGA
TAGTAGGAGGCTTGGTAGGTTTAAGAATAGTTTTTGCTGTACTTTCTATAGTGAATAGAGTTAGGCAGGG
ATATTCACCATTATCGTTTCAGACCCACCTCCCAACCCCGAGGGGACCCGACAGGCCCGAAGGAATAGAA
GAAGAAGGTGGAGAGAGAGACAGAGACAGATCCATTCGATTAGTGAACGGATCGGCACTGCGTGCGCCAA
TTCTGCAGACAAATGGCAGTATTCATCCACAATTTTAAAAGAAAAGGGGGGATTGGGGGGTACAGTGCAG
GGGAAAGAATAGTAGACATAATAGCAACAGACATACAAACTAAAGAATTACAAAAACAAATTACAAAAAT
TCAAAATTTTCGGGTTTATTACAGGGACAGCAGAGATCCAGTTTGGTTAGTACCGGGCCCGCTCTAGTCC
GGAATCAGTCCTGCTCCTCGGCCACGAAGTGCACGCAGTTGCCGGCCGGGTCGCGCAGGGCGAACTCCCG
CCCCCACGGCTGCTCGCCGATCTCGGTCATGGCCGGCCCGGAGGCGTCCCGGAAGTTCGTGGACACGACC
TCCGACCACTCGGCGTACAGCTCGTCCAGGCCGCGCACCCACACCCAGGCCAGGGTGTTGTCCGGCACCA
CCTGGTCCTGGACCGCGCTGATGAACAGGGTCACGTCGTCCCGGACCACACCGGCGAAGTCGTCCTCCAC
GAAGTCCCGGGAGAACCCGAGCCGGTCGGTCCAGAACTCGACCGCTCCGGCGACGTCGCGCGCGGTGAGC
ACCGGAACGGCACTGGTCAACTTGGCCATGGTGGCCCTCCTATAGTGAGTCGTATTATACTATGCCGATA
TACTATGCCGATGATTAATTGTCAACACGTGCTGCAGGTCCGAGGTTCTAGACGAGTTTACTCCCTATCA
GTGATAGAGAACGATGTCGAGTTTACTCCCTATCAGTGATAGAGAACGTATGTCGAGTTTACTCCCTATC
AGTGATAGAGAACGTATGTCGAGTTTACTCCCTATCAGTGATAGAGAACGTATGTCGAGTTTATCCCTAT
CAGTGATAGAGAACGTATGTCGAGTTTACTCCCTATCAGTGATAGAGAACGTATGTCGAGGTAGGCGTGT
ACGGTGGGAGGCCTATATAAGCAGAGCTCGTTTAGTGAACCGTCAGATCGCACCGGTCGCCACCATGTCA
GAACCGGCTGGGGATGTCCGTCAGAACCCATGCGGCAGCAAGGCCTGCCGCCGCCTCTTCGGCCCAGTGG
ACAGCGAGCAGCTGAGCCGCGACTGTGATGCGCTAATGGCGGGCTGCATCCAGGAGGCCCGTGAGCGATG
GAACTTCGACTTTGTCACCGAGACACCACTGGAGGGTGACTTCGCCTGGGAGCGTGTGCGGGGCCTTGGC
CTGCCCAAGCTCTACCTTCCCACGGGGCCCCGGCGAGGCCGGGATGAGTTGGGAGGAGGCAGGCGGCCTG
GCACCTCACCTGCTCTGCTGCAGGGGACAGCAGAGGAAGACCATGTGGACCTGTCACTGTCTTGTACCCT
TGTGCCTCGCTCAGGGGAGCAGGCTGAAGGGTCCCCAGGTGGACCTGGAGACTCTCAGGGTCGAAAACGG
CGGCAGACCAGCGCGACAGCTGCCTACCACTCCAAACGCCGGCTGATCTTCTCCAAGAGGAAGCCCTACC
CATACGACGTCCCAGACTACGCTTAACTCGAGAAGGTATATTGCTGTTGACAGTGAGCGATCTCGCTTGG
GCGAGAGTAAGTAGTGAAGCCACAGATGTACTTACTCTCGCCCAAGCGAGAGTGCCTACTGCCTCGGAAT
TCAAGGGGCTACTTTAGGAGCAATTATCTTGTTTACTAAAACTGAATACCTTGCTATCTCTTTGATACAT
TTTTACAAAGCTGAATTAAAATGGTATAAATTAAATCACTTTTTTCAATTGGAAGACTAATGCGGCCGGC
CATTACTCCGTCTCGTGTCTTGTTGCATATGTCTGCTGGTTTGTTTGATGTTGTTTGCGGGCGGGCCCTA
TAGTGAGTCGTATTACCTAGGACGCGTGGCCTCCGCGCCGGGTTTTGGCGCCTCCCGCGGGCGCCCCCCT
CCTCACGGCGAGCGCTGCCACGTCAGACGAAGGGCGCAGCGAGCGTCCTGATCCTTCCGCCCGGACGCTC
AGGACAGCGGCCCGCTGCTCATAAGACTCGGCCTTAGAACCCCAGTATCAGCAGAAGGACATTTTAGGAC
GGGACTTGGGTGACTCTAGGGCACTGGTTTTCTTTCCAGAGAGCGGAACAGGCGAGGAAAAGTAGTCCCT
TCTCGGCGATTCTGCGGAGGGATCTCCGTGGGGCGGTGAACGCCGATGATTATATAAGGACGCGCCGGGT
GTGGCACAGCTAGTTCCGTCGCAGCCGGGATTTGGGTCGCGGTTCTTGTTTGTGGATCGCTGTGATCGTC
ACTTGGTGAGTAGCGGGCTGCTGGGCTGGCCGGGGCTTTCGTGGCCGCCGGGCCGCTCGGTGGGACGGAA
GCGTGTGGAGAGACCGCCAAGGGCTGTAGTCTGGGTCCGCGAGCAAGGTTGCCCTGAACTGGGGGTTGGG
GGGAGCGCAGCAAAATGGCGGCTGTTCCCGAGTCTTGAATGGAAGACGCTTGTGAGGCGGGCTGTGAGGT
CGTTGAAACAAGGTGGGGGGCATGGTGGGCGGCAAGAACCCAAGGTCTTGAGGCCTTCGCTAATGCGGGA
AAGCTCTTATTCGGGTGAGATGGGCTGGGGCACCATCTGGGGACCCTGACGTGAAGTTTGTCACTGACTG
GAGAACTCGGTTTGTCGTCTGTTGCGGGGGCGGCAGTTATGGCGGTGCCGTTGGGCAGTGCACCCGTACC
TTTGGGAGCGCGCGCCCTCGTCGTGTCGTGACGTCACCCGTTCTGTTGGCTTATAATGCAGGGTGGGGCC
ACCTGCCGGTAGGTGTGCGGTAGGCTTTTCTCCGTCGCAGGACGCAGGGTTCGGGCCTAGGGTAGGCTCT
CCTGAATCGACAGGCGCCGGACCTCTGGTGAGGGGAGGGATAAGTGAGGCGTCAGTTTCTTTGGTCGGTT
TTATGTACCTATCTTCTTAAGTAGCTGAAGCTCCGGTTTTGAACTATGCGCTCGGGGTTGGCGAGTGTGT
TTTGTGAAGTTTTTTAGGCACCTTTTGAAATGTAATCATTTGGGTCAATATGTAATTTTCAGTGTTAGAC
TAGTAAATTGTCCGCTAAATTCTGGCCGTTTTTGGCTTTTTTGTTAGACGCTAGCGGATCCATAACTTCG
TATAGTATACATTATACGAAGTTATGCCACCATGTCTAGGCTGGACAAGAGCAAAGTCATAAACGGAGCT
CTGGAATTACTCAATGGTGTCGGTATCGAAGGCCTGACGACAAGGAAACTCGCTCAAAAGCTGGGAGTTG
AGCAGCCTACCCTGTACTGGCACGTGAAGAACAAGCGGGCCCTGCTCGATGCCCTGCCAATCGAGATGCT
GGACAGGCATCATACCCACTTCTGCCCCCTGGAAGGCGAGTCATGGCAAGACTTTCTGCGGAACAACGCC
AAGTCATACCGCTGTGCTCTCCTCTCACATCGCGACGGGGCTAAAGTGCATCTCGGCACCCGCCCAACAG
AGAAACAGTACGAAACCCTGGAAAATCAGCTCGCGTTCCTGTGTCAGCAAGGCTTCTCCCTGGAGAACGC
ACTGTACGCTCTGTCCGCCGTGGGCCACTTTACACTGGGCTGCGTATTGGAGGAACAGGAGCATCAAGTA
GCAAAAGAGGAAAGAGAGACACCTACCACCGATTCTATGCCCCCACTTCTGAGACAAGCAATTGAGCTGT
TCGACCGGCAGGGAGCCGAACCTGCCTTCCTTTTCGGCCTGGAACTAATCATATGTGGCCTGGAGAAACA
GCTAAAGTGCGAAAGCGGCGGGCCGACCGACGCCCTTGACGATTTTGACTTAGACATGCTCCCAGCCGAT
GCCCTTGACGATTTTGACCTTGACATGCTCCCCGGGTAAATAACTTCGTATAGTATACATTATACGAAGT
TATGGATCCGCGGCCGCAAATTCCGCCCCTCTCCCTCCCCCCCCCCTAACGTTACTGGCCGAAGCCGCTT
GGAATAAGGCCGGTGTGCGTTTGTCTATATGTTATTTTCCACCATATTGCCGTCTTTTGGCAATGTGAGG
GCCCGGAAACCTGGCCCTGTCTTCTTGACGAGCATTCCTAGGGGTCTTTCCCCTCTCGCCAAAGGAATGC
AAGGTCTGTTGAATGTCGTGAAGGAAGCAGTTCCTCTGGAAGCTTCTTGAAGACAAACAACGTCTGTAGC
GACCCTTTGCAGGCAGCGGAACCCCCCACCTGGCGACAGGTGCCTCTGCGGCCAAAAGCCACGTGTATAA
GATACACCTGCAAAGGCGGCACAACCCCAGTGCCACGTTGTGAGTTGGATAGTTGTGGAAAGAGTCAAAT
GGCTCTCCTCAAGCGTATTCAACAAGGGGCTGAAGGATGCCCAGAAGGTACCCCATTGTATGGGATCTGA
TCTGGGGCCTCGGTGCACATGCTTTACATGTGTTTAGTCGAGGTTAAAAAAACGTCTAGGCCCCCCGAAC
CACGGGGACGTGGTTTTCCTTTGAAAAACACGATAATACCATGGCCACCGAGTACAAGCCCACGGTGCGC
CTCGCCACCCGCGACGACGTCCCCCGGGCCGTACGCACCCTCGCCGCCGCGTTCGCCGACTACCCCGCCA
CGCGCCACACCGTCGACCCGGACCGCCACATCGAGCGGGTCACCGAGCTGCAAGAACTCTTCCTCACGCG
CGTCGGGCTCGACATCGGCAAGGTGTGGGTCGCGGACGACGGCGCCGCGGTGGCGGTCTGGACCACGCCG
GAGAGCGTCGAAGCGGGGGCGGTGTTCGCCGAGATCGGCTCGCGCATGGCCGAGTTGAGCGGTTCCCGGC
TGGCCGCGCAGCAACAGATGGAAGGCCTCCTGGCGCCGCACCGGCCCAAGGAGCCCGCGTGGTTCCTGGC
CACCGTCGGCGTCTCGCCCGACCACCAGGGCAAGGGTCTGGGCAGCGCCGTCGTGCTCCCCGGAGTGGAG
GCGGCCGAGCGCGCTGGGGTGCCCGCCTTCCTGGAGACCTCCGCGCCCCGCAACCTCCCCTTCTACGAGC
GGCTCGGCTTCACCGTCACCGCCGACGTCGAGGTGCCCGAAGGACCGCGCACCTGGTGCATGACCCGCAA
GCCCGGTGCCTGAGTTCGCGTCTGGAACAATCAACCTCTGGATTACAAAATTTGTGAAAGATTGACTGGT
ATTCTTAACTATGTTGCTCCTTTTACGCTATGTGGATACGCTGCTTTAATGCCTTTGTATCATGCTATTG
CTTCCCGTATGGCTTTCATTTTCTCCTCCTTGTATAAATCCTGGTTGCTGTCTCTTTATGAGGAGTTGTG
GCCCGTTGTCAGGCAACGTGGCGTGGTGTGCACTGTGTTTGCTGACGCAACCCCCACTGGTTGGGGCATT
GCCACCACCTGTCAGCTCCTTTCCGGGACTTTCGCTTTCCCCCTCCCTATTGCCACGGCGGAACTCATCG
CCGCCTGCCTTGCCCGCTGCTGGACAGGGGCTCGGCTGTTGGGCACTGACAATTCCGTGGTGTTGTCGGG
GAAGCTGACGTCCTTTCCATGGCTGCTCGCCTGTGTTGCCACCTGGATTCTGCGCGGGACGTCCTTCTGC
TACGTCCCTTCGGCCCTCAATCCAGCGGACCTTCCTTCCCGCGGCCTGCTGCCGGCTCTGCGGCCTCTTC
CGCGTCTTCGCCTTCGCCCTCAGACGAGTCGGATCTCCCTTTGGGCCGCCTCCCCGCCTGGAATTAATTC
TGCAGTCGAGACCTAGAAAAACATGGAGCAATCACAAGTAGCAATACAGCAGCTACCAATGCTGATTGTG
CCTGGCTAGAAGCACAAGAGGAGGAGGAGGTGGGTTTTCCAGTCACACCTCAGGTACCTTTAAGACCAAT
GACTTACAAGGCAGCTGTAGATCTTAGCCACTTTTTAAAAGAAAAGAGGGGACTGGAAGGGCTAATTCAC
TCCCAACGAAGACAAGATCTGCTTTTTGCTTGTACTGGGTCTCTCTGGTTAGACCAGATCTGAGCCTGGG
AGCTCTCTGGCTAACTAGGGAACCCACTGCTTAAGCCTCAATAAAGCTTGCCTTGAGTGCTTCAAGTAGT
GTGTGCCCGTCTGTTGTGTGACTCTGGTAACTAGAGATCCCTCAGACCCTTTTAGTCAGTGTGGAAAATC
TCTAGCAGTAGTAGTTCATGTCATCTTATTATTCAGTATTTATAACTTGCAAAGAAATGAATATCAGAGA
GTGAGAGGCCTTGACATTGTTTAAACCCGCTGATCAGCCTCGACTGTGCCTTCTAGTTGCCAGCCATCTG
TTGTTTGCCCCTCCCCCGTGCCTTCCTTGACCCTGGAAGGTGCCACTCCCACTGTCCTTTCCTAATAAAA
TGAGGAAATTGCATCGCATTGTCTGAGTAGGTGTCATTCTATTCTGGGGGGTGGGGTGGGGCAGGACAGC
AAGGGGGAGGATTGGGAAGACAATAGCAGGCATGCTGGGGATGCGGTGGGCTCTATGGCTTCTGAGGCGG
AAAGAACCAGCTGGGGCTCTAGGGGGTATCCCC
[124 nt withheld, positions 8504-8627]
C
[91 nt withheld, positions 8629-8719]
A
[49 nt withheld, positions 8721-8769]
CCTTTGACGTTGGAGTCCACGTTCTTT
[37 nt withheld, positions 8797-8833]
ACCCTATCTCGGTCTATTCTTTTGATTTATAAGGGATTTTGCCGATTTCGGCCTATTGGTTAAAAAATGA
GCTGATTTAACAAAAATTTAACGCGAATTAATTCTGTGGAATGTGTGTCAGTTAGGGTGTGGAAAGTCCC
CAGGCTCCCCAGCAGGCAGAAGTATGCAAAGCATGCATCTCAATTAGTCAGCAACCAGGTGTGGAAAGTC
CCCAGGCTCCCCAGCAGGCAGAAGTATGCAAAGCATGCATCTCAATTAGTCAGCAACCATAGTCCCGCCC
CTAACTCCGCCCATCCCGCCCCTAACTCCGCCCAGTTCCGCCCATTCTCCGCCCCATGGCTGACTAATTT
TTTTTATTTATGCAGAGGCCGAGGCCGCCTCTGCCTCTGAGCTATTCCAGAAGTAGTGAGGAGGCTTTTT
TGGAGGCCTAGGCTTTTGCAAAAAGCTCCCGGGAGCTTGTATATCCATTTTCGGATCTGATCAGCACGTG
ATGAAAAAGCCTGAACTCACCGCGACGTCTGTCGAGAAGTTTCTGATCGAAAAGTTCGACAGCGTCTCCG
ACCTGATGCAGCTCTCGGAGGGCGAAGAATCTCGTGCTTTCAGCTTCGATGTAGGAGGGCGTGGATATGT
CCTGCGGGTAAATAGCTGCGCCGATGGTTTCTACAAAGATCGTTATGTTTATCGGCACTTTGCATCGGCC
GCGCTCCCGATTCCGGAAGTGCTTGACATTGGGGAATTAATTCAGCGAGAGCCTGACCTATTGCATCTCC
CGCCGTGCACAGGGTGTCACGTTGCAAGACCTGCCTGAAACCGAACTGCCCGCTGTTCTGCAGCCGGTCG
CGGAGGCCATGGATGCGATCGCTGCGGCCGATCTTAGCCAGACGAGCGGGTTCGGCCCATTCGGACCGCA
AGGAATCGGTCAATACACTACATGGCGTGATTTCATATGCGCGATTGCTGATCCCCATGTGTATCACTGG
CAAACTGTGATGGACGACACCGTCAGTGCGTCCGTCGCGCAGGCTCTCGATGAGCTGATGCTTTGGGCCG
AGGACTGCCCCGAAGTCCGGCACCTCGTGCACGCGGATTTCGGCTCCAACAATGTCCTGACGGACAATGG
CCGCATAACAGCGGTCATTGACTGGAGCGAGGCGATGTTCGGGGATTCCCAATACGAGGTCGCCAACATC
TTCTTCTGGAGGCCGTGGTTGGCTTGTATGGAGCAGCAGACGCGCTACTTCGAGCGGAGGCATCCGGAGC
TTGCAGGATCGCCGCGGCTCCGGGCGTATATGCTCCGCATTGGTCTTGACCAACTCTATCAGAGCTTGGT
TGACGGCAATTTCGATGATGCAGCTTGGGCGCAGGGTCGATGCGACGCAATCGTCCGATCCGGAGCCGGG
ACTGTCGGGCGTACACAAATCGCCCGCAGAAGCGCGGCCGTCTGGACCGATGGCTGTGTAGAAGTACTCG
CCGATAGTGGAAACCGACGCCCCAGCACTCGTCCGAGGGCAAAGGAATAGCACGTGCTACGAGATTTCGA
TTCCACCGCCGCCTTCTATGAAAGGTTGGGCTTCGGAATCGTTTTCCGGGACGCCGGCTGGATGATCCTC
CAGCGCGGGGATCTCATGCTGGAGTTCTTCGCCCACCCCAACTTGTTTATTGCAGCTTATAATGGTTACA
AATAAAGCAATAGCATCACAAATTTCACAAATAAAGCATTTTTTTCACTGCATTCTAGTTGTGGTTTGTC
CAAACTCATCAATGTATCTTATCATGTCTGTATACCGTCGACCTCTAGCTAGAGCTTGGCGTAATCATGG
TCATAGCTGTTTCCTGTGTGAAATTGTTATCCGCTCACAATTCCACACAACATACGAGCCGGAAGCATAA
AGTGTAAAGCCTGGGGTGCCTAATGAGTGAGCTAACTCACATTAATTGCGTTGCGCTCACTGCCCGCTTT
CCAGTCGGGAAACCTGTCGTGCCAGCTGCATTAATGAATCGGCCAACGCGCGGGGAGAGGCGGTTTGCGT
ATTGGGCGCTCTTCCGCTTCCTCGCTCACTGACTCGCTGCGCTCGGTCGTTCGGCTGCGGCGAGCGGTAT
CAGCTCACTCAAAGGCGGTAATACGGTTATCCACAGAATCAGGGGATAACGCAGGAAAGAACATGTGAGC
AAAAGGCCAGCAAAAGGCCAGGAACCGTAAAAAGGCCGCGTTGCTGGCGTTTTTCCATAGGCTCCGCCCC
CCTGACGAGCATCACAAAAATCGACGCTCAAGTCAGAGGTGGCGAAACCCGACAGGACTATAAAGATACC
AGGCGTTTCCCCCTGGAAGCTCCCTCGTGCGCTCTCCTGTTCCGACCCTGCCGCTTACCGGATACCTGTC
CGCCTTTCTCCCTTCGGGAAGCGTGGCGCTTTCTCATAGCTCACGCTGTAGGTATCTCAGTTCGGTGTAG
GTCGTTCGCTCCAAGCTGGGCTGTGTGCACGAACCCCCCGTTCAGCCCGACCGCTGCGCCTTATCCGGTA
ACTATCGTCTTGAGTCCAACCCGGTAAGACACGACTTATCGCCACTGGCAGCAGCCACTGGTAACAGGAT
TAGCAGAGCGAGGTATGTAGGCGGTGCTACAGAGTTCTTGAAGTGGTGGCCTAACTACGGCTACACTAGA
AGAACAGTATTTGGTATCTGCGCTCTGCTGAAGCCAGTTACCTTCGGAAAAAGAGTTGGTAGCTCTTGAT
CCGGCAAACAAACCACCGCTGGTAGCGGTGGTTTTTTTGTTTGCAAGCAGCAGATTACGCGCAGAAAAAA
AGGATCTCAAGAAGATCCTTTGATCTTTTCTACGGGGTCTGACGCTCAGTGGAACGAAAACTCACGTTAA
GGGATTTTGGTCATGAGATTATCAAAAAGGATCTTCACCTAGATCCTTTTAAATTAAAAATGAAGTTTTA
AATCAATCTAAAGTATATATGAGTAAACTTGGTCTGACAGTTACCAATGCTTAATCAGTGAGGCACCTAT
CTCAGCGATCTGTCTATTTCGTTCATCCATAGTTGCCTGACTCCCCGTCGTGTAGATAACTACGATACGG
GAGGGCTTACCATCTGGCCCCAGTGCTGCAATGATACCGCGAGACCCACGCTCACCGGCTCCAGATTTAT
CAGCAATAAACCAGCCAGCCGGAAGGGCCGAGCGCAGAAGTGGTCCTGCAACTTTATCCGCCTCCATCCA
GTCTATTAATTGTTGCCGGGAAGCTAGAGTAAGTAGTTCGCCAGTTAATAGTTTGCGCAACGTTGTTGCC
ATTGCTACAGGCATCGTGGTGTCACGCTCGTCGTTTGGTATGGCTTCATTCAGCTCCGGTTCCCAACGAT
CAAGGCGAGTTACATGATCCCCCATGTTGTGCAAAAAAGCGGTTAGCTCCTTCGGTCCTCCGATCGTTGT
CAGAAGTAAGTTGGCCGCAGTGTTATCACTCATGGTTATGGCAGCACTGCATAATTCTCTTACTGTCATG
CCATCCGTAAGATGCTTTTCTGTGACTGGTGAGTACTCAACCAAGTCATTCTGAGAATAGTGTATGCGGC
GACCGAGTTGCTCTTGCCCGGCGTCAATACGGGATAATACCGCGCCACATAGCAGAACTTTAAAAGTGCT
CATCATTGGAAAACGTTCTTCGGGGCGAAAACTCTCAAGGATCTTACCGCTGTTGAGATCCAGTTCGATG
TAACCCACTCGTGCACCCAACTGATCTTCAGCATCTTTTACTTTCACCAGCGTTTCTGGGTGAGCAAAAA
CAGGAAGGCAAAATGCCGCAAAAAAGGGAATAAGGGCGACACGGAAATGTTGAATACTCATACTCTTCCT
TTTTCAATATTATTGAAGCATTTATCAGGGTTATTGTCTCATGAGCGGATACATATTTGAATGTATTTAG
AAAAATAAACAAATAGGGGTTCCGCGCACATTTCCCCGAAAAGTGCCACCTGACGTCGACGGATCGGGAG
ATCAACTTGTTTATTGCAGCTTATAATGGTTACAAATAAAGCAATAGCATCACAAATTTCACAAATAAAG
CATTTTTTTCACTGCATTCTAGTTGTGGTTTGTCCAAACTCATCAATGTATCTTATCATGTCTGGATCAA
CTGGATAACTCAAGCTAACCAAAATCATCCCAAACTTCCCACCCCATACCCTATTACCACTGCCAATTAC
CTGTGGTTTCATTTACTCTAAACCTGTGATTCCTCTGAATTATTTTCATTTTAAAGAAATTGTATTTGTT
AAATATGTACTACAAACTTAGTAGT
